>Addgene plasmid #148751 | pcDNA3.1-MS2-HA-HsNot4_275-376_AG | depositor full sequence | sequence record 291199 | Full Sequence
GACGGATCGGGAGATCTCCCGATCCCCTATGGTGCACTCTCAGTACAATCTGCTCTGATGCCGCATAGTT
AAGCCAGTATCTGCTCCCTGCTTGTGTGTTGGAGGTCGCTGAGTAGTGCGCGAGCAAAATTTAAGCTACA
ACAAGGCAAGGCTTGACCGACAATTGCATGAAGAATCTGCTTAGGGTTAGGCGTTTTGCGCTGCTTCGCG
ATGTACGGGCCAGATATACGCGTTGACATTGATTATTGACTAGTTATTAATAGTAATCAATTACGGGGTC
ATTAGTTCATAGCCCATATATGGAGTTCCGCGTTACATAACTTACGGTAAATGGCCCGCCTGGCTGACCG
CCCAACGACCCCCGCCCATTGACGTCAATAATGACGTATGTTCCCATAGTAACGCCAATAGGGACTTTCC
ATTGACGTCAATGGGTGGAGTATTTACGGTAAACTGCCCACTTGGCAGTACATCAAGTGTATCATATGCC
AAGTACGCCCCCTATTGACGTCAATGACGGTAAATGGCCCGCCTGGCATTATGCCCAGTACATGACCTTA
TGGGACTTTCCTACTTGGCAGTACATCTACGTATTAGTCATCGCTATTACCATGGTGATGCGGTTTTGGC
AGTACATCAATGGGCGTGGATAGCGGTTTGACTCACGGGGATTTCCAAGTCTCCACCCCATTGACGTCAA
TGGGAGTTTGTTTTGGCACCAAAATCAACGGGACTTTCCAAAATGTCGTAACAACTCCGCCCCATTGACG
CAAATGGGCGGTAGGCGTGTACGGTGGGAGGTCTATATAAGCAGAGCTCTCTGGCTAACTAGAGAACCCA
CTGCTTACTGGCTTATCGAAATTAATACGACTCACTATAGGGAGACCCAAGCTTGCCACCATGGCTTCTA
ACTTTACTCAGTTCGTTCTCGTCGACAATGGCGGAACTGGCGACGTGACTGTCGCCCCAAGCAACTTCGC
TAACGGGGTCGCTGAATGGATCAGCTCTAACTCGCGATCACAGGCTTACAAAGTAACCTGTAGCGTTCGT
CAGAGCTCTGCGCAGAATCGCAAATACACCATCAAAGTCGAGGTGCCTAAAGTGGCAACCCAGACTGTTG
GTGGTGAAGAGCTTCCTGTAGCCGGATGGAGATCTTACTTAAATATGGAACTAACCATTCCAATTTTCGC
CACGAATTCCGACTGCGAGCTTATTGTTAAGGCAATGCAAGGTCTCCTAAAAGATGGAAACCCGATTCCC
TCGGCCATCGCGGCCAACTCCGGCATCTACGGAGGTGGAGGTGGATCTGGTGGATCTCCTCCACATATGG
CTTACCCATACGATGTTCCAGATTACGCTCCTCCAAAGCTTGGATCCGAATTCCCGGGTCGACTCGAGCC
CATTGACAAACCTTCAGATTCTCTCAGTATAGGGAACGGTGATAATTCCCAGCAGATATCTAACAGTGAT
ACGCCTTCACCACCACCTGGTTTGTCAAAATCCAATCCAGTCATCCCCATCAGTTCATCCAATCACAGTG
CACGGTCCCCTTTTGAAGGGGCAGTAACAGAGTCACAGTCGTTATTCTCAGACAATTTTCGCCATCCCAA
CCCTATCCCAAGTGGGCTTCCTCCTTTCCCCAGCTCCCCACAGACATCCAGTGACTGGCCTACAGCACCA
GAACCACAGAGCCTCTTCACATCATAAGCGGCCGCCTAGAGGGCCCTATTCTATAGTGTCACCTAAATGC
TAGAGCTCGCTGATCAGCCTCGACTGTGCCTTCTAGTTGCCAGCCATCTGTTGTTTGCCCCTCCCCCGTG
CCTTCCTTGACCCTGGAAGGTGCCACTCCCACTGTCCTTTCCTAATAAAATGAGGAAATTGCATCGCATT
GTCTGAGTAGGTGTCATTCTATTCTGGGGGGTGGGGTGGGGCAGGACAGCAAGGGGGAGGATTGGGAAGA
CAATAGCAGGCATGCTGGGGATGCGGTGGGCTCTATGGCTTCTGAGGCGGAAAGAACCAGCTGGGGCTCT
AGGGGGTATCCCC
[124 nt withheld, positions 2044-2167]
C
[91 nt withheld, positions 2169-2259]
A
[49 nt withheld, positions 2261-2309]
CCTTTGACGTTGGAGTCCACGTTCTTT
[37 nt withheld, positions 2337-2373]
ACCCTATCTCGGTCTATTCTTTTGATTTATAAGGGATTTTGCCGATTTCGGCCTATTGGTTAAAAAATGA
GCTGATTTAACAAAAATTTAACGCGAATTAATTCTGTGGAATGTGTGTCAGTTAGGGTGTGGAAAGTCCC
CAGGCTCCCCAGCAGGCAGAAGTATGCAAAGCATGCATCTCAATTAGTCAGCAACCAGGTGTGGAAAGTC
CCCAGGCTCCCCAGCAGGCAGAAGTATGCAAAGCATGCATCTCAATTAGTCAGCAACCATAGTCCCGCCC
CTAACTCCGCCCATCCCGCCCCTAACTCCGCCCAGTTCCGCCCATTCTCCGCCCCATGGCTGACTAATTT
TTTTTATTTATGCAGAGGCCGAGGCCGCCTCTGCCTCTGAGCTATTCCAGAAGTAGTGAGGAGGCTTTTT
TGGAGGCCTAGGCTTTTGCAAAAAGCTCCCGGGAGCTTGTATATCCATTTTCGGATCTGATCAAGAGACA
GGATGAGGATCGTTTCGCATGATTGAACAAGATGGATTGCACGCAGGTTCTCCGGCCGCTTGGGTGGAGA
GGCTATTCGGCTATGACTGGGCACAACAGACAATCGGCTGCTCTGATGCCGCCGTGTTCCGGCTGTCAGC
GCAGGGGCGCCCGGTTCTTTTTGTCAAGACCGACCTGTCCGGTGCCCTGAATGAACTGCAGGACGAGGCA
GCGCGGCTATCGTGGCTGGCCACGACGGGCGTTCCTTGCGCAGCTGTGCTCGACGTTGTCACTGAAGCGG
GAAGGGACTGGCTGCTATTGGGCGAAGTGCCGGGGCAGGATCTCCTGTCATCTCACCTTGCTCCTGCCGA
GAAAGTATCCATCATGGCTGATGCAATGCGGCGGCTGCATACGCTTGATCCGGCTACCTGCCCATTCGAC
CACCAAGCGAAACATCGCATCGAGCGAGCACGTACTCGGATGGAAGCCGGTCTTGTCGATCAGGATGATC
TGGACGAAGAGCATCAGGGGCTCGCGCCAGCCGAACTGTTCGCCAGGCTCAAGGCGCGCATGCCCGACGG
CGAGGATCTCGTCGTGACCCATGGCGATGCCTGCTTGCCGAATATCATGGTGGAAAATGGCCGCTTTTCT
GGATTCATCGACTGTGGCCGGCTGGGTGTGGCGGACCGCTATCAGGACATAGCGTTGGCTACCCGTGATA
TTGCTGAAGAGCTTGGCGGCGAATGGGCTGACCGCTTCCTCGTGCTTTACGGTATCGCCGCTCCCGATTC
GCAGCGCATCGCCTTCTATCGCCTTCTTGACGAGTTCTTCTGAGCGGGACTCTGGGGTTCGAAATGACCG
ACCAAGCGACGCCCAACCTGCCATCACGAGATTTCGATTCCACCGCCGCCTTCTATGAAAGGTTGGGCTT
CGGAATCGTTTTCCGGGACGCCGGCTGGATGATCCTCCAGCGCGGGGATCTCATGCTGGAGTTCTTCGCC
CACCCCAACTTGTTTATTGCAGCTTATAATGGTTACAAATAAAGCAATAGCATCACAAATTTCACAAATA
AAGCATTTTTTTCACTGCATTCTAGTTGTGGTTTGTCCAAACTCATCAATGTATCTTATCATGTCTGTAT
ACCGTCGACCTCTAGCTAGAGCTTGGCGTAATCATGGTCATAGCTGTTTCCTGTGTGAAATTGTTATCCG
CTCACAATTCCACACAACATACGAGCCGGAAGCATAAAGTGTAAAGCCTGGGGTGCCTAATGAGTGAGCT
AACTCACATTAATTGCGTTGCGCTCACTGCCCGCTTTCCAGTCGGGAAACCTGTCGTGCCAGCTGCATTA
ATGAATCGGCCAACGCGCGGGGAGAGGCGGTTTGCGTATTGGGCGCTCTTCCGCTTCCTCGCTCACTGAC
TCGCTGCGCTCGGTCGTTCGGCTGCGGCGAGCGGTATCAGCTCACTCAAAGGCGGTAATACGGTTATCCA
CAGAATCAGGGGATAACGCAGGAAAGAACATGTGAGCAAAAGGCCAGCAAAAGGCCAGGAACCGTAAAAA
GGCCGCGTTGCTGGCGTTTTTCCATAGGCTCCGCCCCCCTGACGAGCATCACAAAAATCGACGCTCAAGT
CAGAGGTGGCGAAACCCGACAGGACTATAAAGATACCAGGCGTTTCCCCCTGGAAGCTCCCTCGTGCGCT
CTCCTGTTCCGACCCTGCCGCTTACCGGATACCTGTCCGCCTTTCTCCCTTCGGGAAGCGTGGCGCTTTC
TCATAGCTCACGCTGTAGGTATCTCAGTTCGGTGTAGGTCGTTCGCTCCAAGCTGGGCTGTGTGCACGAA
CCCCCCGTTCAGCCCGACCGCTGCGCCTTATCCGGTAACTATCGTCTTGAGTCCAACCCGGTAAGACACG
ACTTATCGCCACTGGCAGCAGCCACTGGTAACAGGATTAGCAGAGCGAGGTATGTAGGCGGTGCTACAGA
GTTCTTGAAGTGGTGGCCTAACTACGGCTACACTAGAAGAACAGTATTTGGTATCTGCGCTCTGCTGAAG
CCAGTTACCTTCGGAAAAAGAGTTGGTAGCTCTTGATCCGGCAAACAAACCACCGCTGGTAGCGGTTTTT
TTGTTTGCAAGCAGCAGATTACGCGCAGAAAAAAAGGATCTCAAGAAGATCCTTTGATCTTTTCTACGGG
GTCTGACGCTCAGTGGAACGAAAACTCACGTTAAGGGATTTTGGTCATGAGATTATCAAAAAGGATCTTC
ACCTAGATCCTTTTAAATTAAAAATGAAGTTTTAAATCAATCTAAAGTATATATGAGTAAACTTGGTCTG
ACAGTTACCAATGCTTAATCAGTGAGGCACCTATCTCAGCGATCTGTCTATTTCGTTCATCCATAGTTGC
CTGACTCCCCGTCGTGTAGATAACTACGATACGGGAGGGCTTACCATCTGGCCCCAGTGCTGCAATGATA
CCGCGAGACCCACGCTCACCGGCTCCAGATTTATCAGCAATAAACCAGCCAGCCGGAAGGGCCGAGCGCA
GAAGTGGTCCTGCAACTTTATCCGCCTCCATCCAGTCTATTAATTGTTGCCGGGAAGCTAGAGTAAGTAG
TTCGCCAGTTAATAGTTTGCGCAACGTTGTTGCCATTGCTACAGGCATCGTGGTGTCACGCTCGTCGTTT
GGTATGGCTTCATTCAGCTCCGGTTCCCAACGATCAAGGCGAGTTACATGATCCCCCATGTTGTGCAAAA
AAGCGGTTAGCTCCTTCGGTCCTCCGATCGTTGTCAGAAGTAAGTTGGCCGCAGTGTTATCACTCATGGT
TATGGCAGCACTGCATAATTCTCTTACTGTCATGCCATCCGTAAGATGCTTTTCTGTGACTGGTGAGTAC
TCAACCAAGTCATTCTGAGAATAGTGTATGCGGCGACCGAGTTGCTCTTGCCCGGCGTCAATACGGGATA
ATACCGCGCCACATAGCAGAACTTTAAAAGTGCTCATCATTGGAAAACGTTCTTCGGGGCGAAAACTCTC
AAGGATCTTACCGCTGTTGAGATCCAGTTCGATGTAACCCACTCGTGCACCCAACTGATCTTCAGCATCT
TTTACTTTCACCAGCGTTTCTGGGTGAGCAAAAACAGGAAGGCAAAATGCCGCAAAAAAGGGAATAAGGG
CGACACGGAAATGTTGAATACTCATACTCTTCCTTTTTCAATATTATTGAAGCATTTATCAGGGTTATTG
TCTCATGAGCGGATACATATTTGAATGTATTTAGAAAAATAAACAAATAGGGGTTCCGCGCACATTTCCC
CGAAAAGTGCCACCTGACGTC
Features (pLannotate 1.2.2; 23 found; start..end, strand, type, name):
     28..80      -  misc_feature   bom (fragment): basis of mobility region from pBR322
    235..614     +  enhancer       CMV enhancer: human cytomegalovirus immediate early enhancer
    615..818     +  promoter       CMV promoter: human cytomegalovirus (CMV) immediate early promoter
    814..847     +  LTR            5' LTR (truncated) (fragment): truncated 5' long terminal repeat (LTR) from HIV-1
    863..881     +  promoter       T7 promoter: promoter for bacteriophage T7 RNA polymerase
    904..1290    +  CDS            MS2: bacteriophage MS2 coat protein binds to a specific stem-loop structure in the viral RNA (Peabody, 1993)
   1333..1359    +  CDS            3xHA (fragment): three tandem HA epitope tags
   1399..1704    +  CDS            CNOT4 (fragment): CNOT4_HUMAN - Also known as NOT4. Experimental evidence at protein level: Swiss-Prot protein existence level 1. Has E3 ubiquitin ligase activity, promoting ubiquitination and degradation of target proteins (PubMed:11823428, PubMed:22159038, PubMed:26575292). Involved in activation of the JAK/STAT pathway (PubMed:11823428, PubMed:22159038). Catalyzes ubiquitination of methylated RBM15 (PubMed:26575292). Plays a role in quality control of translation of mitochondrial outer membrane-localized mRNA (PubMed:29861391). As part of the PINK1-regulated signaling, upon mitochondria damage, ubiquitinates
   1730..1748    -  promoter       SP6 promoter: promoter for bacteriophage SP6 RNA polymerase
   1774..1998    +  polyA_signal   bGH poly(A) signal: bovine growth hormone polyadenylation signal
   2002..2023    +  promoter       SV40 promoter (fragment): SV40 enhancer and early promoter
   2044..2472    +  rep_origin     f1 ori (sequence partly withheld): f1 bacteriophage origin of replication; arrow indicates direction of (+) strand synthesis
   2486..2815    +  promoter       SV40 promoter: SV40 enhancer and early promoter
   2882..3673    +  CDS            neo: KKA2_KLEPN - Also known as kan, nptII. Experimental evidence at protein level: Swiss-Prot protein existence level 1. Resistance to kanamycin, neomycin, paromomycin, ribostamycin, butirosin and gentamicin B. From Klebsiella pneumoniae.
   3697..3855    +  CDS            ble (fragment): BLE_KLEPN - Experimental evidence at protein level: Swiss-Prot protein existence level 1. Binding protein with a strong affinity to the bleomycin family of antibiotics. Binds to CL990; an antimitotic-antibiotic compound. From Klebsiella pneumoniae.
   3850..3971    +  polyA_signal   SV40 poly(A) signal: SV40 polyadenylation signal
   4044..4060    -  protein_bind   lac operator: The lac repressor binds to the lac operator to inhibit transcription in E. coli. This inhibition can be relieved by adding lactose or isopropyl-β-D-thiogalactopyranoside (IPTG). lac repressor encoded by lacI
   4068..4098    -  promoter       lac promoter: promoter for the E. coli lac operon
   4113..4134    -  protein_bind   CAP binding site: CAP binding activates transcription in the presence of cAMP. E. coli catabolite activator protein
   4147..4239    -  CDS            lacI (fragment): lac repressor; lacI; The lac repressor binds to the lac operator to inhibit transcription in E. coli. This inhibition can be relieved by adding lactose or isopropyl-β-D-thiogalactopyranoside (IPTG).
   4422..5007    -  rep_origin     ori: high-copy-number ColE1/pMB1/pBR322/pUC origin of replication
   5178..6038    -  CDS            AmpR: β-lactamase; bla; confers resistance to ampicillin, carbenicillin, and related antibiotics
   6039..6143    -  promoter       AmpR promoter: bla
