[The description below was written by a language model from this plasmid's Addgene catalogue record and pLannotate feature annotations shown in this document.]
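Description:
pcDNA3.1-MS2-HA-HsNot4_275-376_AG is a 6,174 nt mammalian expression plasmid that produces a short internal fragment of human CNOT4 (NOT4), residues 275–376, fused at its N-terminus to the bacteriophage MS2 coat protein and an HA epitope tag. The catalogue lists the backbone as unknown, but the name and the annotated layout are consistent with a pcDNA3.1-type vector. It is propagated in E. coli through a high-copy ColE1/pUC origin with ampicillin selection (AmpR under its own bla promoter), and it also carries an f1 origin. An SV40 early promoter drives a neomycin/kanamycin phosphotransferase gene followed by an SV40 polyadenylation signal, which would allow G418 selection of transfected mammalian cells. Small annotated fragments (bom, lac promoter/operator, lacI, ble, a short HIV-1 LTR match) appear to be backbone remnants rather than functional parts.

The expression cassette consists of the CMV immediate early enhancer and promoter, a T7 promoter, the MS2 coat protein coding sequence, a single-HA-sized match to the HA tag, the CNOT4 fragment, and the bovine growth hormone polyadenylation signal, with an SP6 promoter in reverse orientation just downstream of the insert. The depositor notes that numbering follows CNOT4 transcript variant 4 (UniProt isoform 1). The MS2 coat protein binds a specific RNA stem-loop, so such fusions can be used to tether a protein fragment to a reporter mRNA carrying MS2 binding sites, with the HA tag allowing detection or immunoprecipitation. The record itself states only mammalian expression as the purpose. The associated study concerns a CAF40-binding motif through which metazoan NOT4 associates with the CCR4-NOT complex. The depositor sequence may be theoretical or based on Sanger reads.
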