Addgene plasmid #148751: pcDNA3.1-MS2-HA-HsNot4_275-376_AG
Purpose: Mammalian Expression of HsNot4_275-376
Depositing lab: Elisa Izaurralde. Depositing organization: Max Planck Institute for Developmental Biology. Publication: A conserved CAF40-binding motif in metazoan NOT4 mediates association with the CCR4-NOT complex. Keskeny C, Raisch T, Sgromo A, Igreja C, Bhandari D, Weichenrieder O, Izaurralde E. Genes Dev. 2019 Feb 1;33(3-4):236-252. doi: 10.1101/gad.320952.118. Epub 2019 Jan 28. PubMed 30692204.
Backbone
  Vector backbone: Unknown
  Vector type: Mammalian Expression
Growth in bacteria
  Bacterial resistance: Ampicillin, 100 μg/mL
  Growth temperature: 37°C
  Growth strain: DH5alpha
  Copy number: High Copy
Gene/Insert
  Gene/Insert name: HsNot4_275-376
  Species: H. sapiens (human)
  Entrez Gene: CNOT4 (a.k.a. CLONE243, NOT4, NOT4H)
  Cloning method: Unknown
Terms and licenses: Academic/Nonprofit Terms; Industry Terms: Not Available to Industry
Depositor comments: sequence given by variant 4 NCBI: NM_001190848.1 or Uniprot.: isoform 1 O95628-1 Plasmids from this collection were made available to the research community and donated after the lab closed. Please note that the sequence provided by the depositing laboratory may be theoretical/predicted or based on Sanger sequencing results. There may be discrepancies between sequencing results obtained by Addgene and the depositor sequence. If an Addgene verified sequence is not available, please contact before placing your order to request that our lab fully sequence the plasmid.
How to cite: pcDNA3.1-MS2-HA-HsNot4_275-376_AG was a gift from Elisa Izaurralde (Addgene plasmid # 148751 ; http://n2t.net/addgene:148751 ; RRID:Addgene_148751)
